>Addgene plasmid #80227 | non-targeting control gRNA (BRDN0001487138) | depositor full sequence | sequence record 150932 | Full Sequence
CCCGGGTGCAAAGATGGATAAAGTTTTAAACAGAGAGGAATCTTTGCAGCTAATGGACCTTCTAGGTCTT
GAAAGGAGTGGGAATTGGCTCCGGTGCCCGTCAGTGGGCAGAGCGCACATCGCCCACAGTCCCCGAGAAG
TTGGGGGGAGGGGTCGGCAATTGATCCGGTGCCTAGAGAAGGTGGCGCGGGGTAAACTGGGAAAGTGATG
TCGTGTACTGGCTCCGCCTTTTTCCCGAGGGTGGGGGAGAACCGTATATAAGTGCAGTAGTCGCCGTGAA
CGTTCTTTTTCGCAACGGGTTTGCCGCCAGAACACAGGTAAGTGCCGTGTGTGGTTCCCGCGGGCCTGGC
CTCTTTACGGGTTATGGCCCTTGCGTGCCTTGAATTACTTCCACCTGGCTGCAGTACGTGATTCTTGATC
CCGAGCTTCGGGTTGGAAGTGGGTGGGAGAGTTCGAGGCCTTGCGCTTAAGGAGCCCCTTCGCCTCGTGC
TTGAGTTGAGGCCTGGCCTGGGCGCTGGGGCCGCCGCGTGCGAATCTGGTGGCACCTTCGCGCCTGTCTC
GCTGCTTTCGATAAGTCTCTAGCCATTTAAAATTTTTGATGACCTGCTGCGACGCTTTTTTTCTGGCAAG
ATAGTCTTGTAAATGCGGGCCAAGATCTGCACACTGGTATTTCGGTTTTTGGGGCCGCGGGCGGCGACGG
GGCCCGTGCGTCCCAGCGCACATGTTCGGCGAGGCGGGGCCTGCGAGCGCGGCCACCGAGAATCGGACGG
GGGTAGTCTCAAGCTGGCCGGCCTGCTCTGGTGCCTGGCCTCGCGCCGCCGTGTATCGCCCCGCCCTGGG
CGGCAAGGCTGGCCCGGTCGGCACCAGTTGCGTGAGCGGAAAGATGGCCGCTTCCCGGCCCTGCTGCAGG
GAGCTCAAAATGGAGGACGCGGCGCTCGGGAGAGCGGGCGGGTGAGTCACCCACACAAAGGAAAAGGGCC
TTTCCGTCCTCAGCCGTCGCTTCATGTGACTCCACGGAGTACCGGGCGCCGTCCAGGCACCTCGATTAGT
TCTCGAGCTTTTGGAGTACGTCGTCTTTAGGTTGGGGGGAGGGGTTTTATGCGATGGAGTTTCCCCACAC
TGAGTGGGTGGAGACTGAAGTTAGGCCAGCTTGGCACTTGATGTAATTCTCCTTGGAATTTGCCCTTTTT
GAGTTTGGATCTTGGTTCATTCTCAAGCCTCAGACAGTGGTTCAAAGTTTTTTTCTTCCATTTCAGGTGT
CGTGACGTACGGCCACCATGACCGAGTACAAGCCCACGGTGCGCCTCGCCACCCGCGACGACGTCCCCAG
GGCCGTACGCACCCTCGCCGCCGCGTTCGCCGACTACCCCGCCACGCGCCACACCGTCGATCCGGACCGC
CACATCGAGCGGGTCACCGAGCTGCAAGAACTCTTCCTCACGCGCGTCGGGCTCGACATCGGCAAGGTGT
GGGTCGCGGACGACGGCGCCGCCGTGGCGGTCTGGACCACGCCGGAGAGCGTCGAAGCGGGGGCGGTGTT
CGCCGAGATCGGCCCGCGCATGGCCGAGTTGAGCGGTTCCCGGCTGGCCGCGCAGCAACAGATGGAAGGC
CTCCTGGCGCCGCACCGGCCCAAGGAGCCCGCGTGGTTCCTGGCCACCGTCGGAGTCTCGCCCGACCACC
AGGGCAAGGGTCTGGGCAGCGCCGTCGTGCTCCCCGGAGTGGAGGCGGCCGAGCGCGCCGGGGTGCCCGC
CTTCCTGGAGACCTCCGCGCCCCGCAACCTCCCCTTCTACGAGCGGCTCGGCTTCACCGTCACCGCCGAC
GTCGAGGTGCCCGAAGGACCGCGCACCTGGTGCATGACCCGCAAGCCCGGTGCCTGAACGCGTTAAGTCG
ACAATCAACCTCTGGATTACAAAATTTGTGAAAGATTGACTGGTATTCTTAACTATGTTGCTCCTTTTAC
GCTATGTGGATACGCTGCTTTAATGCCTTTGTATCATGCTATTGCTTCCCGTATGGCTTTCATTTTCTCC
TCCTTGTATAAATCCTGGTTGCTGTCTCTTTATGAGGAGTTGTGGCCCGTTGTCAGGCAACGTGGCGTGG
TGTGCACTGTGTTTGCTGACGCAACCCCCACTGGTTGGGGCATTGCCACCACCTGTCAGCTCCTTTCCGG
GACTTTCGCTTTCCCCCTCCCTATTGCCACGGCGGAACTCATCGCCGCCTGCCTTGCCCGCTGCTGGACA
GGGGCTCGGCTGTTGGGCACTGACAATTCCGTGGTGTTGTCGGGGAAATCATCGTCCTTTCCTTGGCTGC
TCGCCTGTGTTGCCACCTGGATTCTGCGCGGGACGTCCTTCTGCTACGTCCCTTCGGCCCTCAATCCAGC
GGACCTTCCTTCCCGCGGCCTGCTGCCGGCTCTGCGGCCTCTTCCGCGTCTTCGCCTTCGCCCTCAGACG
AGTCGGATCTCCCTTTGGGCCGCCTCCCCGCGTCGACTTTAAGACCAATGACTTACAAGGCAGCTGTAGA
TCTTAGCCACTTTTTAAAAGAAAAGGGGGGACTGGAAGGGCTAATTCACTCCCAACGAAGACAAGATCTG
CTTTTTGCTTGTACTGGGTCTCTCTGGTTAGACCAGATCTGAGCCTGGGAGCTCTCTGGCTAACTAGGGA
ACCCACTGCTTAAGCCTCAATAAAGCTTGCCTTGAGTGCTTCAAGTAGTGTGTGCCCGTCTGTTGTGTGA
CTCTGGTAACTAGAGATCCCTCAGACCCTTTTAGTCAGTGTGGAAAATCTCTAGCAGTACGTATAGTAGT
TCATGTCATCTTATTATTCAGTATTTATAACTTGCAAAGAAATGAATATCAGAGAGTGAGAGGAACTTGT
TTATTGCAGCTTATAATGGTTACAAATAAAGCAATAGCATCACAAATTTCACAAATAAAGCATTTTTTTC
ACTGCATTCTAGTTGTGGTTTGTCCAAACTCATCAATGTATCTTATCATGTCTGGCTCTAGCTATCCCGC
CCCTAACTCCGCCCATCCCGCCCCTAACTCCGCCCAGTTCCGCCCATTCTCCGCCCCATGGCTGACTAAT
TTTTTTTATTTATGCAGAGGCCGAGGCCGCCTCGGCCTCTGAGCTATTCCAGAAGTAGTGAGGAGGCTTT
TTTGGAGGCCTAGGGACGTACCCAATTCGCCCTATAGTGAGTCGTATTACGCGCGCTCACTGGCCGTCGT
TTTACAACGTCGTGACTGGGAAAACCCTGGCGTTACCCAACTTAATCGCCTTGCAGCACATCCCCCTTTC
GCCAGCTGGCGTAATAGCGAAGAGGCCCGCACCGATCGCCCTTCCCAACAGTTGCGCAGCCTGAATGGCG
AATGGG
[124 nt withheld, positions 3367-3490]
C
[91 nt withheld, positions 3492-3582]
A
[49 nt withheld, positions 3584-3632]
CCTTTGACGTTGGAGTCCACGTTCTTT
[37 nt withheld, positions 3660-3696]
ACCCTATCTCGGTCTATTCTTTTGATTTATAAGGGATTTTGCCGATTTCGGCCTATTGGTTAAAAAATGA
GCTGATTTAACAAAAATTTAACGCGAATTTTAACAAAATATTAACGCTTACAATTTAGGTGGCACTTTTC
GGGGAAATGTGCGCGGAACCCCTATTTGTTTATTTTTCTAAATACATTCAAATATGTATCCGCTCATGAG
ACAATAACCCTGATAAATGCTTCAATAATATTGAAAAAGGAAGAGTATGAGTATTCAACATTTCCGTGTC
GCCCTTATTCCCTTTTTTGCGGCATTTTGCCTTCCTGTTTTTGCTCACCCAGAAACGCTGGTGAAAGTAA
AAGATGCTGAAGATCAGTTGGGTGCACGAGTGGGTTACATCGAACTGGATCTCAACAGCGGTAAGATCCT
TGAGAGTTTTCGCCCCGAAGAACGTTTTCCAATGATGAGCACTTTTAAAGTTCTGCTATGTGGCGCGGTA
TTATCCCGTATTGACGCCGGGCAAGAGCAACTCGGTCGCCGCATACACTATTCTCAGAATGACTTGGTTG
AGTACTCACCAGTCACAGAAAAGCATCTTACGGATGGCATGACAGTAAGAGAATTATGCAGTGCTGCCAT
AACCATGAGTGATAACACTGCGGCCAACTTACTTCTGACAACGATCGGAGGACCGAAGGAGCTAACCGCT
TTTTTGCACAACATGGGGGATCATGTAACTCGCCTTGATCGTTGGGAACCGGAGCTGAATGAAGCCATAC
CAAACGACGAGCGTGACACCACGATGCCTGTAGCAATGGCAACAACGTTGCGCAAACTATTAACTGGCGA
ACTACTTACTCTAGCTTCCCGGCAACAATTAATAGACTGGATGGAGGCGGATAAAGTTGCAGGACCACTT
CTGCGCTCGGCCCTTCCGGCTGGCTGGTTTATTGCTGATAAATCTGGAGCCGGTGAGCGTGGGTCTCGCG
GTATCATTGCAGCACTGGGGCCAGATGGTAAGCCCTCCCGTATCGTAGTTATCTACACGACGGGGAGTCA
GGCAACTATGGATGAACGAAATAGACAGATCGCTGAGATAGGTGCCTCACTGATTAAGCATTGGTAACTG
TCAGACCAAGTTTACTCATATATACTTTAGATTGATTTAAAACTTCATTTTTAATTTAAAAGGATCTAGG
TGAAGATCCTTTTTGATAATCTCATGACCAAAATCCCTTAACGTGAGTTTTCGTTCCACTGAGCGTCAGA
CCCCGTAGAAAAGATCAAAGGATCTTCTTGAGATCCTTTTTTTCTGCGCGTAATCTGCTGCTTGCAAACA
AAAAAACCACCGCTACCAGCGGTGGTTTGTTTGCCGGATCAAGAGCTACCAACTCTTTTTCCGAAGGTAA
CTGGCTTCAGCAGAGCGCAGATACCAAATACTGTTCTTCTAGTGTAGCCGTAGTTAGGCCACCACTTCAA
GAACTCTGTAGCACCGCCTACATACCTCGCTCTGCTAATCCTGTTACCAGTGGCTGCTGCCAGTGGCGAT
AAGTCGTGTCTTACCGGGTTGGACTCAAGACGATAGTTACCGGATAAGGCGCAGCGGTCGGGCTGAACGG
GGGGTTCGTGCACACAGCCCAGCTTGGAGCGAACGACCTACACCGAACTGAGATACCTACAGCGTGAGCT
ATGAGAAAGCGCCACGCTTCCCGAAGGGAGAAAGGCGGACAGGTATCCGGTAAGCGGCAGGGTCGGAACA
GGAGAGCGCACGAGGGAGCTTCCAGGGGGAAACGCCTGGTATCTTTATAGTCCTGTCGGGTTTCGCCACC
TCTGACTTGAGCGTCGATTTTTGTGATGCTCGTCAGGGGGGCGGAGCCTATGGAAAAACGCCAGCAACGC
GGCCTTTTTACGGTTCCTGGCCTTTTGCTGGCCTTTTGCTCACATGTTCTTTCCTGCGTTATCCCCTGAT
TCTGTGGATAACCGTATTACCGCCTTTGAGTGAGCTGATACCGCTCGCCGCAGCCGAACGACCGAGCGCA
GCGAGTCAGTGAGCGAGGAAGCGGAAGAGCGCCCAATACGCAAACCGCCTCTCCCCGCGCGTTGGCCGAT
TCATTAATGCAGCTGGCACGACAGGTTTCCCGACTGGAAAGCGGGCAGTGAGCGCAACGCAATTAATGTG
AGTTAGCTCACTCATTAGGCACCCCAGGCTTTACACTTTATGCTTCCGGCTCGTATGTTGTGTGGAATTG
TGAGCGGATAACAATTTCACACAGGAAACAGCTATGACCATGATTACGCCAAGCGCGCAATTAACCCTCA
CTAAAGGGAACAAAAGCTGGAGCTGCAAGCTTAATGTAGTCTTATGCAATACTCTTGTAGTCTTGCAACA
TGGTAACGATGAGTTAGCAACATGCCTTACAAGGAGAGAAAAAGCACCGTGCATGCCGATTGGTGGAAGT
AAGGTGGTACGATCGTGCCTTATTAGGAAGGCAACAGACGGGTCTGACATGGATTGGACGAACCACTGAA
TTGCCGCATTGCAGAGATATTGTATTTAAGTGCCTAGCTCGATACATAAACGGGTCTCTCTGGTTAGACC
AGATCTGAGCCTGGGAGCTCTCTGGCTAACTAGGGAACCCACTGCTTAAGCCTCAATAAAGCTTGCCTTG
AGTGCTTCAAGTAGTGTGTGCCCGTCTGTTGTGTGACTCTGGTAACTAGAGATCCCTCAGACCCTTTTAG
TCAGTGTGGAAAATCTCTAGCAGTGGCGCCCGAACAGGGACTTGAAAGCGAAAGGGAAACCAGAGGAGCT
CTCTCGACGCAGGACTCGGCTTGCTGAAGCGCGCACGGCAAGAGGCGAGGGGCGGCGACTGGTGAGTACG
CCAAAAATTTTGACTAGCGGAGGCTAGAAGGAGAGAGATGGGTGCGAGAGCGTCAGTATTAAGCGGGGGA
GAATTAGATCGCGATGGGAAAAAATTCGGTTAAGGCCAGGGGGAAAGAAAAAATATAAATTAAAACATAT
AGTATGGGCAAGCAGGGAGCTAGAACGATTCGCAGTTAATCCTGGCCTGTTAGAAACATCAGAAGGCTGT
AGACAAATACTGGGACAGCTACAACCATCCCTTCAGACAGGATCAGAAGAACTTAGATCATTATATAATA
CAGTAGCAACCCTCTATTGTGTGCATCAAAGGATAGAGATAAAAGACACCAAGGAAGCTTTAGACAAGAT
AGAGGAAGAGCAAAACAAAAGTAAGACCACCGCACAGCAAGCGGCCGCTGATCTTCAGACCTGGAGGAGG
AGATATGAGGGACAATTGGAGAAGTGAATTATATAAATATAAAGTAGTAAAAATTGAACCATTAGGAGTA
GCACCCACCAAGGCAAAGAGAAGAGTGGTGCAGAGAGAAAAAAGAGCAGTGGGAATAGGAGCTTTGTTCC
TTGGGTTCTTGGGAGCAGCAGGAAGCACTATGGGCGCAGCGTCAATGACGCTGACGGTACAGGCCAGACA
ATTATTGTCTGGTATAGTGCAGCAGCAGAACAATTTGCTGAGGGCTATTGAGGCGCAACAGCATCTGTTG
CAACTCACAGTCTGGGGCATCAAGCAGCTCCAGGCAAGAATCCTGGCTGTGGAAAGATACCTAAAGGATC
AACAGCTCCTGGGGATTTGGGGTTGCTCTGGAAAACTCATTTGCACCACTGCTGTGCCTTGGAATGCTAG
TTGGAGTAATAAATCTCTGGAACAGATTTGGAATCACACGACCTGGATGGAGTGGGACAGAGAAATTAAC
AATTACACAAGCTTAATACACTCCTTAATTGAAGAATCGCAAAACCAGCAAGAAAAGAATGAACAAGAAT
TATTGGAATTAGATAAATGGGCAAGTTTGTGGAATTGGTTTAACATAACAAATTGGCTGTGGTATATAAA
ATTATTCATAATGATAGTAGGAGGCTTGGTAGGTTTAAGAATAGTTTTTGCTGTACTTTCTATAGTGAAT
AGAGTTAGGCAGGGATATTCACCATTATCGTTTCAGACCCACCTCCCAACCCCGAGGGGACCCAGAGAGG
GCCTATTTCCCATGATTCCTTCATATTTGCATATACGATACAAGGCTGTTAGAGAGATAATTAGAATTAA
TTTGACTGTAAACACAAAGATATTAGTACAAAATACGTGACGTAGAAAGTAATAATTTCTTGGGTAGTTT
GCAGTTTTAAAATTATGTTTTAAAATGGACTATCATATGCTTACCGTAACTTGAAAGTATTTCGATTTCT
TGGCTTTATATATCTTGTGGAAAGGACGAAACACCGAGCGCTCTGGTTGCATCCCTGTTTTAGAGCTAGA
AATAGCAAGTTAAAATAAGGCTAGTCCGTTATCAACTTGAAAAAGTGGCACCGAGTCGGTGCTTTTTTAA
GCTTGGCGTAACTAGATCTTGAGACAAATGGCAGTATTCATCCACAATTTTAAAAGAAAAGGGGGGATTG
GGGGGTACAGTGCAGGGGAAAGAATAGTAGACATAATAGCAACAGACATACAAACTAAAGAATTACAAAA
ACAAATTACAAAAATTCAAAATTTTCGGGTTTATTACAGGGACAGCAGAGATCCACTTTGGCGCCGGCTC
GAGGGGG
Features (pLannotate 1.2.2; 29 found; start..end, strand, type, name):
     14..80      +  CDS            small t antigen (fragment): SV40 (simian virus 40) small t antigen
    106..317     +  promoter       EF-1α core promoter: core promoter for human elongation factor EF-1α
    318..1256    +  intron         EF-1α intron A: intron upstream of the start codon of human EF-1α
   1278..1877    +  CDS            PuroR (fragment): puromycin N-acetyltransferase; pac from Streptomyces; confers resistance to puromycin
   1893..2481    +  misc_feature   WPRE: woodchuck hepatitis virus posttranscriptional regulatory element
   2532..2551    +  misc_feature   cPPT/CTS (fragment): central polypurine tract and central termination sequence of HIV-1
   2553..2786    +  LTR            3' LTR (ΔU3): self-inactivating 3' long terminal repeat (LTR) from HIV-1
   2864..2985    +  polyA_signal   SV40 poly(A) signal: SV40 polyadenylation signal
   3025..3160    +  rep_origin     SV40 ori: SV40 origin of replication
   3181..3199    -  promoter       T7 promoter: promoter for bacteriophage T7 RNA polymerase
   3207..3362    +  CDS            lacZα (fragment): LacZα fragment of β-galactosidase; lacZ fragment
   3367..3795    +  rep_origin     f1 ori (sequence partly withheld): f1 bacteriophage origin of replication; arrow indicates direction of (+) strand synthesis
   3848..3952    +  promoter       AmpR promoter: bla
   3953..4813    +  CDS            AmpR: β-lactamase; bla; confers resistance to ampicillin, carbenicillin, and related antibiotics
   4984..5572    +  rep_origin     ori: high-copy-number ColE1/pMB1/pBR322/pUC origin of replication
   5755..5847    +  CDS            lacI (fragment): lac repressor; lacI; The lac repressor binds to the lac operator to inhibit transcription in E. coli. This inhibition can be relieved by adding lactose or isopropyl-β-D-thiogalactopyranoside (IPTG).
   5860..5881    +  protein_bind   CAP binding site: CAP binding activates transcription in the presence of cAMP. E. coli catabolite activator protein
   5896..5926    +  promoter       lac promoter: promoter for the E. coli lac operon
   5934..5950    +  protein_bind   lac operator: The lac repressor binds to the lac operator to inhibit transcription in E. coli. This inhibition can be relieved by adding lactose or isopropyl-β-D-thiogalactopyranoside (IPTG). lac repressor encoded by lacI
   5995..6013    +  promoter       T3 promoter: promoter for bacteriophage T3 RNA polymerase
   6041..6267    +  promoter       RSV promoter: Rous sarcoma virus enhancer/promoter
   6268..6448    +  LTR            5' LTR (truncated): truncated 5' long terminal repeat (LTR) from HIV-1
   6495..6620    +  misc_feature   HIV-1 Ψ: packaging signal of human immunodeficiency virus type 1
   6604..6967    +  CDS            HIV-1 gag (fragment): gag protein from human immunodeficiency virus 1; gag
   7113..7346    +  misc_feature   RRE: The Rev response element (RRE) of HIV-1 allows for Rev-dependent mRNA export from the nucleus to the cytoplasm.
   7723..7749    +  CDS            Rev (fragment): human immunodeficiency virus 1 (HIV-1) Rev protein; rev; enhances nuclear export of unspliced and incompletely spliced viral mRNAs
   7753..7993    +  promoter       U6 promoter: RNA polymerase III promoter for human U6 snRNA
   8023..8098    +  misc_RNA       gRNA scaffold: guide RNA scaffold for the Streptococcus pyogenes CRISPR/Cas9 system
   8154..8271    +  misc_feature   cPPT/CTS: central polypurine tract and central termination sequence of HIV-1
