[The description below was written by a language model from this plasmid's Addgene catalogue record and pLannotate feature annotations shown in this document.]
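Description:
Non-targeting control gRNA (BRDN0001487138) is a third-generation lentiviral guide RNA plasmid built on the lentiGuide-Puro backbone. It expresses a single guide that serves as a non-targeting control, listed against the human genome, for CRISPR-Cas9 experiments in mammalian cells. In bacteria it is maintained through a high-copy ColE1/pUC-type origin and selected with ampicillin via the β-lactamase gene. An f1 origin, an SV40 origin and lac and phage promoter remnants are also present as backbone elements.

The lentiviral transfer cassette begins with an RSV promoter fused to a truncated HIV-1 5' LTR, which makes genomic RNA production Tat-independent. This is followed by the Ψ packaging signal with a gag fragment and by the Rev response element for Rev-dependent nuclear export. It ends in a ΔU3 self-inactivating 3' LTR, so the integrated provirus lacks LTR promoter activity. Within this unit, the human U6 RNA polymerase III promoter drives the 20-nucleotide control spacer joined to the Streptococcus pyogenes Cas9 gRNA scaffold. A cPPT/CTS element, which aids nuclear import of the viral genome, lies downstream. A separate cassette uses the EF-1α core promoter with its intron A to express puromycin N-acetyltransferase, allowing puromycin selection of transduced cells, and a WPRE boosts transcript stability and expression.

The plasmid carries no Cas9, so it is meant for cells that express Cas9 from another source. It needs separate packaging and envelope plasmids to produce virus. Its typical role is as a negative control alongside gene-targeting guides in the same backbone, giving a baseline for the effects of transduction, selection and Cas9 and guide expression without a genomic target.
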