Addgene plasmid #80227: non-targeting control gRNA (BRDN0001487138)
Purpose: 3rd generation lentiviral gRNA plasmid, non-targeting control gRNA
Depositing lab: John Doench & David Root. Depositing organization: Broad Institute. Publication: Optimized sgRNA design to maximize activity and minimize off-target effects of CRISPR-Cas9. Doench JG, Fusi N, Sullender M, Hegde M, Vaimberg EW, Donovan KF, Smith I, Tothova Z, Wilen C, Orchard R, Virgin HW, Listgarten J, Root DE. Nat Biotechnol. 2016 Jan 18. doi: 10.1038/nbt.3437. PubMed 26780180.
Backbone
  Vector backbone: lentiGuide-Puro
  Backbone manufacturer: Zhang Lab (Addgene plasmid # 52963)
  Vector type: Mammalian Expression, Lentiviral, CRISPR
  Selectable markers: Puromycin
Growth in bacteria
  Bacterial resistance: Ampicillin, 100 μg/mL
  Growth temperature: 37°C
  Growth strain: DH5alpha
  Copy number: High Copy
Gene/Insert
  Gene/Insert name: Non-targeting control gRNA
  gRNA/shRNA sequence: AGCGCTCTGGTTGCATCCCT
  Species: H. sapiens (human)
  Promoter: hU6
  Cloning method: Unknown
  Sequencing primers: 5′ U6-F; 3′ pS2-R
Terms and licenses: Academic/Nonprofit Terms; Industry Terms: Not Available to Industry
How to cite: non-targeting control gRNA (BRDN0001487138) was a gift from John Doench & David Root (Addgene plasmid # 80227 ; http://n2t.net/addgene:80227 ; RRID:Addgene_80227)
