>Addgene plasmid #80227 | non-targeting control gRNA (BRDN0001487138) | depositor partial sequence | sequence record 150933 | Target Sequence
AGCGCTCTGGTTGCATCCCT
