>Addgene plasmid #80227 | non-targeting control gRNA (BRDN0001487138) | addgene partial sequence | sequence record 189133 | hU6-F
TAGAAAGTAATAATTTCTTGGGTAGTTTGCAGTTTTAAAATTATGTTTTAAAATGGACTATCATATGCTT
ACCGTAACTTGAAAGTATTTCGATTTCTTGGCTTTATATATCTTGTGGAAAGGACGAAACACCGAGCGCT
CTGGTTGCATCCCTGTTTTAGAGCTAGAAATAGCAAGTTAAAATAAGGCTAGTCCGTTATCAACTTGAAA
AAGTGGCACCGAGTCGGTGCTTTTTTAAGCTTGGCGTAACTAGATCTTGAGACAAATGGCAGTATTCATC
CACAATTTTAAAAGAAAAGGGGGGATTGGGGGGTACAGTGCAGGGGAAAGAATAGTAGACATAATAGCAA
CAGACATACAAACTAAAGAATTACAAAAACAAATTACAAAAATTCAAAATTTTCGGGTTTATTACAGGGA
CAGCAGAGATCCACTTTGGCGCCGGCTCGAGGGGGCCCGGGTGCAAAGATGGATAAAGTTTTAAACAGAG
AGGAATCTTTGCAGCTAATGGACCTTCTAGGTCTTGAAAGGAGTGGGAATTGGCTCCGGTGCCCGTCAGT
GGGCAGAGCG
